Addgene plasmid #70955: pFOSGE_COF3G02
Purpose: Gateway entry clone
Depositing lab: Alexander Stark. Depositing organization: Research Institute of Molecular Pathology (IMP). Publication: Transcriptional regulators form diverse groups with context-dependent regulatory functions. Stampfel G, Kazmar T, Frank O, Wienerroither S, Reiter F, Stark A. Nature. 2015 Nov 9. doi: 10.1038/nature15545. PubMed 26550828.
Backbone
  Vector backbone: pDONR221
  Backbone manufacturer: Invitrogen
  Backbone size w/o insert (bp): 4762
  Vector type: Gateway entry vector
Growth in bacteria
  Bacterial resistance: Kanamycin, 50 μg/mL
  Growth temperature: 37°C
  Growth strain: DH5alpha
  Copy number: High Copy
Gene/Insert
  Gene/Insert name: CG16952 (alt names: FBgn0030701; CG16952, FBtr0074114)
  Species: D. melanogaster (fly)
  Insert size (bp): 3078
  Entrez Gene: CG16952 (a.k.a. Dmel\CG16952)
  Cloning method: Gateway Cloning
  Sequencing primers: 5′ M13-F20; 3′ M13R
Terms and licenses: Academic/Nonprofit Terms; Industry Terms: Not Available to Industry
How to cite: pFOSGE_COF3G02 was a gift from Alexander Stark (Addgene plasmid # 70955 ; http://n2t.net/addgene:70955 ; RRID:Addgene_70955)
