[The description below was written by a language model from this plasmid's Addgene catalogue record.]
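Description:
pFOSGE_COF3G02 is a Gateway entry clone built on the pDONR221 donor backbone and carrying the Drosophila melanogaster gene CG16952 as an insert of about 3.1 kb. The alternative names in the record include a FlyBase transcript identifier, which suggests the insert corresponds to a specific annotated transcript or its coding region, although the record does not spell out exactly which portion was cloned or whether a stop codon is retained. It is a high-copy bacterial plasmid selected with kanamycin. No feature table is provided, so the origin of replication and other backbone elements are not itemised.

The insert was introduced by Gateway recombination. In a pDONR221-derived clone, this normally means a BP reaction has replaced the donor vector's counter-selectable cassette and left the gene flanked by attL sites. Entry clones of this type carry no promoter for expressing the insert and no tags, and none are recorded here. They act as sequence-verifiable master copies, with M13 forward and reverse priming sites flanking the insert for that purpose. From such a clone the open reading frame can be moved by an LR reaction into any compatible destination vector, which then supplies the promoter, fusion partners and host-specific elements.

The stated purpose is simply a Gateway entry clone. The associated publication concerns the context-dependent regulatory functions of transcriptional regulators, so this plasmid appears to be one member of a larger collection of fly factor clones made for shuttling into expression or functional assay vectors.
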