>Addgene plasmid #70955 | pFOSGE_COF3G02 | depositor partial sequence | sequence record 126897 | insert
ATGGGAGCCAACACGTCGAGCAGCAGCTATCTCACGGCGGCCTCGTCGGGCAGCGGAGCCAATAGCAATG
CCAGCAACTCGAATGGGAACCTATCGGCTATGCCCCCGGGCATGGGGGAGATTCCAGGAGGTGGCGGTGG
ATGCTCGGGTGCTTTCGGAAGCAGCAGTAGTTGCGGCCCCAGTGGGAATGCAGGTGCAGCTCCGGGCATT
GTCATCAGTGGCGCTCACTACCATCGGGATCAGCGACGGAAGCGTGCCACCGGCTTTGCGACACTCAAAC
GCAAGTTCATACGACGACGGCGCTCCTCGAAAGCCTGTGATCACGCTCGCGTCCTGCGCGACTTTGTATC
CGATTGGGCACCCGTGGAACTGGCAGCTCTGTGCGAGGAGTTCGAGGCATTGTCGGCTCTGAGGGATTTG
TCGGTGCAAGCTGAACTGGCACGACCGCCGGCGGCAACGTTTAAGCAGGACCTGGCTGCCATCTATGAGA
AGAACTTGTGCACCGATTGTGATCTGGTCTTTCGTGGAACGATATTCTCAGTCCATCGTGCAATATTATC
GGCACGCTGTGTATATTTTCGGGACCTGCTGGCAGGATGTCCTGGTTTCGGTGCGCGCATATGTCTCGAA
CTACCCACATCCCCCATTGATGTACAACTCTTCTCGTCGCTATTGCGCTACCTATACACTGGTGATCTGT
GCCCCCATGATCCTAACATTGACATTACTCTATTGCGGCAATTGGGCAAGGATTTCGGTACACCGAATCC
ATTGGAGCACGATCTGCGCTATCTGCTGGAAACAGGTGATTATGCTGACGCAGCACTCGTCTTCACGGCA
GATGGCAGCAACGACTATCTACGACAAGACTCGGGAACCTCGGAGTACGGCTTCCGGCCGAAGATCGAAC
TACCTTGCCATAAAGCGATATTGAGCGCGCGATCGCCATTCTTTCGCAATCTAATTGCGCGCCGGACACG
GAACATGGACGAGTATGTGGAGCGCTCGTTGCACGTGCCCACGCGCATCGTTTTGGACGAAACTGTTATA
CCAAAAAGATATGCACGAGTATTGCTGCAGGCCATCTACTTGGACTCGGTGGACTTGTCATTGATTTTAC
GTGGCGTAGGTTCCGGCACCTCGGCCGGTTCGCTTGGCGAAGTGCACGCACTGACCAATACCGGCCGGGT
GCGGCCAACGACTCTGGAGGAGGCCATGGAGTTATATCAGATCGGTCGATTTCTGGAGCTGGATATATTG
GCACAGGGCTGTGAGGATTTGATTCTCGAATGGCTGTCCATTGAAACGCTACCCACGGTCCTCAAGTGGG
GCTGCCAGCCGCATGGCTCCGCCTGGGTCTTTCGCCAAGCTTGTCAGTATTTACGCGAGGAATTCGCAGC
TGTTAGCTCCTCGCCGGTGTTGCACCAACTCGATAAATCTCAGTTAATACACATTCTGCATAGTAACTTT
CTACAAGCATCCGAACTGGAGGTACTGCAGGCCGTTCTCAAATGGGGCGAGCAGGAGCTAATTCGCCGTA
TGGAGGATCGGGAGCCCAACTTGCTGTCCCACACAGCCCACTCGGTGGCGCGCAAGGGTGTCAAGAAACG
CGACCTGAGTGATATAGAATTACGAGAGATACTATCGGAACTGTTGCCACTGGTGCGCATGGATCACGTC
CTGCCGCCTCACTGCGAGGTCCTTTGCCAGGCGATCCGGCGCGGTCTCGTCAGCACACCACCTTCGCATA
TGATCGGCGATGATCGGGAGAATTTACGTATCAATGCCTGGATTCGTGGCGGCAAAAATCAGGGCCTGTA
CGTTAGGCCACGCCTGTTCATGCCCTATTTCGAGGAGGTGAAGGCGCTCTTGGAGGATCGTATGTCATCG
TCACACCATCAGGTTGAGCTAATGCGAATGCGCCGGTGTCGGCATCCTCCCGATATTCCCGATACACTGT
ACATGGTCTCGCATATGAATTCAAAGGCGAATAGTGATCTTAGCACAGTAGAAAATCGTAGTACGGACGG
AAATGTTGATATATTAGTAGGCGCCGCTGTTATTCCACCACCGGACAACCAAACGCTGCTGGCCATGCGC
AAGCGGGAGCACAAGCTGCGCCAATCGCCCATGTGCCAGCGAGCATTGCTACTGCCGCTCTCCTCGAAGA
GTGAGATCGATCGGCAGATACGGCTGCGCGTTGTTAGGGAATTCAATCTGCCCGACGAGGTGTCCGACCT
TTTGGAAAGTGCCCTGCAAACCAATCCGGGCAGAAATGAGAGCCACGCCGAGGAGACTAGTGCATCGACC
TCGCAAAAAGATGACTCACTGCTGGAGGATGAGGATCAAAGTCCGCCACCCTCGCCGGCGGCCACTTGCT
CAGTGTCGCGACACACCACCGTTGCATCGTCATTCTTATCGCCCATGGGCTCATCGGTGGCGTCTTGCGG
CACCGACGCCGCTCACCCGTGCTACAGTCGAAATCTCACCTTCCCACGCCACCATTCGAATGGCCTGATC
GGAGTGGCCAATGCGTTTGGGTCCAGCTCTGGACCGACGCTGCAGTGCAGCTACTCGCGACTCTCCTCGT
CGGTGCATCAGCGCAATGACCTACCCGCCCTTATCACCGAGGGCGACTTTCGATTCCCGCATGGCAATGG
CCTGGGATTGGACATGGGCGCCGAGGGCGGTGCCTGCGGCCTGGACACGGCCAATAGCCATCTGTCCGAA
ATGATGCCGGATGTGGCGATGGCCACCGCCTCGCTGGGCCAGCTCCACTTGACAAATAATGGAGCTGGAT
GCGCCGGCAACATTGGCGGGCGCGCAGTGAGCAGCAATAACGACATGTCCGAGAGCTTGCAGCTAGATTT
AGGCGATGGCCCGAGTCCTCATATAATTGGAAGTGCTGTCGGTTCAATGACTCTACGAAATATACAGCAT
CAACTGCCAACAAACAACTATCACCACTTTATGCAGCGTTCGAATTCGCCATTTGAAATCCTGCGGCAAG
GACAACCATCGCCAACATCACATCCACAACATTCCGGGACATACAATTCTGGACCACCAAGGTTTTTA
