>Addgene plasmid #70955 | pFOSGE_COF3G02 | addgene partial sequence | sequence record 130011 | M13-Rev 5'-CAGGAAACAGCTATGACC-3'
TCAGCTGGATGGCAATAATGATTTTATTTTGACTGATAGTGACCTGTTCGTTGCAACAAATTGATAAGCA
ATGCTTTCTTATAATGCCAACTTTGTACAAGAAAGCTGGGTCTAAAAACCTTGGTGGTCCAGAATTGTAT
GTCCCGGAATGTTGTGGATGTGATGTTGGCGATGGTTGTCCTTGCCGCAGGATTTCAAATGGCGAATTCG
AACGCTGCATAAAGTGGTGATAGTTGTTTGTTGGCAGTTGATGCTGTATATTTCGTAGAGTCATTGAACC
GACAGCACTTCCAATTATATGAGGACTCGGGCCATCGCCTAAATCTAGCTGCAAGCTCTCGGACATGTCG
TTATTGCTGCTCACTGCGCGCCCGCCAATGTTGCCGGCGCATCCAGCTCCATTATTTGTCAAGTGGAGCT
GGCCCAGCGAGGCGGTGGCCATCGCCACATCCGGCATCATTTCGGACAGATGGCTATTGGCCGTGTCCAG
GCCGCAGGCACCGCCCTCGGCGCCCATGTCCAATCCCAGGCCATTGCCATGCGGGAATCGAAAGTCGCCC
TCGGTGATAAGGGCGGGTAGGTCATTGCGCTGATGCACCGACGAGGAGAGTCGCGAGTAGCTGCACTGCA
GCGTCGGTCCAGAGCTGGACCCAAACGCATTGGCCACTCCGATCAGGCCATTCGAATGGTGGCGTGGGAA
GGTGAGATTTCGACTGTAGCACGGGTGAGCGGCGTCGGTGCCGCAAGACGCCACCGATGAGCCCATGGGC
GATAAGAATGACGATGCAACGGTGGTGTGTCGCGACACTGAGCAAGTGGCCGCCGGCGAGGGTGGCGGAC
TTTGATCCTCATCCTCCAGCAGTGAGTCATCTT
