>Addgene plasmid #70955 | pFOSGE_COF3G02 | addgene partial sequence | sequence record 135777 | M13-F20 5'-TGTAAAACGACGGCCAGT-3'
ATAGTGACCTGTTCGTTGCAACAAATTGATGAGCAATGCTTTTTTATAATGCCAACTTTGTACAAAAAAG
CAGGCTTCATGGGAGCCAACACGTCGAGCAGCAGCTATCTCACGGCGGCCTCGTCGGGCAGCGGAGCCAA
TAGCAATGCCAGCAACTCGAATGGGAACCTATCGGCTATGCCCCCGGGCATGGGGGAGATTCCAGGAGGT
GGCGGTGGATGCTCGGGTGCTTTCGGAAGCAGCAGTAGTTGCGGCCCCAGTGGGAATGCAGGTGCAGCTC
CGGGCATTGTCATCAGTGGCGCTCACTACCATCGGGATCAGCGACGGAAGCGTGCCACCGGCTTTGCGAC
ACTCAAACGCAAGTTCATACGACGACGGCGCTCCTCGAAAGCCTGTGATCACGCTCGCGTCCTGCGCGAC
TTTGTATCCGATTGGGCACCCGTGGAACTGGCAGCTCTGTGCGAGGAGTTCGAGGCATTGTCGGCTCTGA
GGGATTTGTCGGTGCAAGCTGAACTGGCACGACCGCCGGCGGCAACGTTTAAGCAGGACCTGGCTGCCAT
CTATGAGAAGAACTTGTGCACCGATTGTGATCTGGTCTTTCGTGGAACGATATTCTCAGTCCATCGTGCA
ATATTATCGGCACGCTGTGTATATTTTCGGGACCTGCTGGCAGGATGTCCTGGTTTCGGTGCGCGCATAT
GTCTCGAACTACCCACATCCCCCATTGATGTACAACTCTTCTCGTCGCTATTGCGCTACCTATACACTGG
TGATCTGTGCCC
